Addgene plasmid #86409: pKIR1.0
Purpose: CRISPR/Cas9 in Arabidopsis with seed a fluorescent reporter.
Depositing lab: Tetsuya Higashiyama. Depositing organization: Nagoya University. Publication: pKAMA-ITACHI vectors for highly efficient CRISPR/Cas9-mediated gene knockout in Arabidopsis thaliana. Tsutsui H, Higashiyama T. Plant Cell Physiol. 2016 Nov 17. pii: pcw191. 10.1093/pcp/pcw191 PubMed 27856772.
Backbone
  Vector backbone: pFAST-R01
  Backbone manufacturer: Prof. Ikuko Hara-Nishimura
  Total vector size (bp): 17955
  Vector type: CRISPR
  Selectable markers: TagRFP in seeds
Growth in bacteria
  Bacterial resistance: Spectinomycin, 50 μg/mL
  Growth temperature: 37°C
  Growth strain: DH5alpha
  Copy number: Unknown
Gene/Insert
  Gene/Insert name: human-codon-optimized SpCas9
  Species: Streptococcus pyogenes
  Promoter: AtRPS5A
  Tag / fusion protein: FLAG (N terminal on insert); NLS (N terminal on insert); NLS (C terminal on insert)
  Cloning method: TOPO Cloning
  Sequencing primers: 5′ atggactataaggaccacgac
Resource information
  A portion of this plasmid was derived from a plasmid made by: human-codon-optimized SpCas9 was closed from pX330-U6-Chimeric_BB-CBh-hSpCas9 (item #42230) that we bought from Addgene on 6th June, 2013 by Prof. Tetsuya Higashiyama
Terms and licenses: Academic/Nonprofit Terms; Industry Terms: Not Available to Industry
How to cite: pKIR1.0 was a gift from Tetsuya Higashiyama (Addgene plasmid # 86409 ; http://n2t.net/addgene:86409 ; RRID:Addgene_86409)
