[The description below was written by a language model from this plasmid's Addgene catalogue record and pLannotate feature annotations shown in this document.]
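Description:
pKIR1.0 is a binary T-DNA vector of about 18 kb, built on the pFAST-R01 backbone, for CRISPR/Cas9 gene knockout in Arabidopsis thaliana. The backbone carries the pVS1 replication and stability functions (RepA, StaA, oriV), which normally support maintenance in Agrobacterium. It also has a ColE1/pBR322-type origin with a bom site for propagation in E. coli, and an aadA gene for spectinomycin selection.

Between the left and right T-DNA border repeats lie three plant expression units. The main payload is human-codon-optimized Streptococcus pyogenes Cas9, derived from pX330. The catalogue lists it with an N-terminal FLAG tag and nuclear localization signals at both ends. The feature table confirms the C-terminal nucleoplasmin NLS but does not annotate the N-terminal FLAG and NLS. Cas9 is driven by the Arabidopsis RPS5A promoter and terminated by the Arabidopsis HSP18.2 terminator, and the whole cassette is flanked by attB1 and attB2 Gateway sites. The HST fragments annotated upstream of Cas9 probably reflect neighbouring genomic sequence carried within the promoter fragment rather than an expressed insert.

The second unit is the FAST seed marker, an oleosin fused in frame to TagRFP with a NOS terminator. It gives transgenic seeds red fluorescence, so transformed seeds can be picked out visually and, in principle, Cas9-free progeny identified as non-fluorescent seeds in later generations. The third unit is a NOS promoter–hygromycin phosphotransferase–NOS terminator cassette, although the catalogue names only seed TagRFP as the selectable marker.

No guide RNA scaffold or U6-type promoter appears in the annotation, and the record does not say how guide RNAs are supplied.
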