Features (pLannotate 1.2.2; 30 found; start..end, strand, type, name):
     41..65      +  protein_bind   attB1: mutant version of attB; recombination site for the Gateway® BP reaction BP Clonase™
    105..476     +  CDS            HST (fragment): HSTC_ARATH - Also known as HPT2, VTE2-2. Experimental evidence at protein level: Swiss-Prot protein existence level 1. Involved in the synthesis of plastoquinone-9. Can use both homogentisic acid and 2,5-dihydroxyphenylacetic acid gamma-lactone as prenyl acceptors, and solanesyl diphosphate > farnesyl diphosphate > geranylgeranyl diphosphate >> phytyl diphosphate as prenyl donors. Do not catalyze the decardoxylation of homogentisate uncoupled from prenylation. From Arabidopsis thaliana (Mouse-ear cress).
    628..711     +  CDS            HST (fragment): HSTC_ARATH - Also known as HPT2, VTE2-2. Experimental evidence at protein level: Swiss-Prot protein existence level 1. Involved in the synthesis of plastoquinone-9. Can use both homogentisic acid and 2,5-dihydroxyphenylacetic acid gamma-lactone as prenyl acceptors, and solanesyl diphosphate > farnesyl diphosphate > geranylgeranyl diphosphate >> phytyl diphosphate as prenyl donors. Do not catalyze the decardoxylation of homogentisate uncoupled from prenylation. From Arabidopsis thaliana (Mouse-ear cress).
    977..1051    +  CDS            HST (fragment): HSTC_ARATH - Also known as HPT2, VTE2-2. Experimental evidence at protein level: Swiss-Prot protein existence level 1. Involved in the synthesis of plastoquinone-9. Can use both homogentisic acid and 2,5-dihydroxyphenylacetic acid gamma-lactone as prenyl acceptors, and solanesyl diphosphate > farnesyl diphosphate > geranylgeranyl diphosphate >> phytyl diphosphate as prenyl donors. Do not catalyze the decardoxylation of homogentisate uncoupled from prenylation. From Arabidopsis thaliana (Mouse-ear cress).
   1862..3463    +  CDS            Cas9(N): N-terminal portion of Streptococcus pyogenes Cas9 (Zetsche et al., 2015)
   3464..5962    +  CDS            Cas9(C): C-terminal portion of Streptococcus pyogenes Cas9 (Zetsche et al., 2015)
   5963..6010    +  CDS            nucleoplasmin NLS: bipartite nuclear localization signal from nucleoplasmin
   6024..6272    +  terminator     HSP terminator: efficient transcription terminator from the Arabidopsis thaliana heat shock protein 18.2 gene (Nagaya et al., 2010)
   6281..6305    -  protein_bind   attB2: mutant version of attB; recombination site for the Gateway® BP reaction BP Clonase™
   6668..7192    -  CDS            MSR4 (fragment): MSRA4_ARATH - Also known as PMSR, PMSR4. Experimental evidence at protein level: Swiss-Prot protein existence level 1. Catalyzes the reduction of methionine sulfoxide (MetSO) to methionine in proteins. Plays a protective role against oxidative stress by restoring activity to proteins that have been inactivated by methionine oxidation. Prevents the methionine sulfoxidation of the heat shock protein HSP21 and its subsequent inactivation. MSRA family specifically reduces the MetSO S-enantiomer. From Arabidopsis thaliana (Mouse-ear cress).
   7734..8450    +  CDS            OLEO2_BRANA: Experimental evidence at protein level: Swiss-Prot protein existence level 1. May have a structural role to stabilize the lipid body during desiccation of the seed by preventing coalescence of the oil. Probably interacts with both lipid and phospholipid moieties of lipid bodies. May also provide recognition signals for specific lipase anchorage in lipolysis during seedling growth. From Brassica napus (Rape).
   8451..9143    +  CDS            TagRFP: TagRFP is a basic (constitutively fluorescent) red fluorescent protein published in 2007, derived from Entacmaea quadricolor. It has very low acid sensitivity.
   9147..9398    +  terminator     NOS terminator: nopaline synthase terminator and poly(A) signal
   9502..9526    +  misc_feature   RB T-DNA repeat: right border repeat from nopaline C58 T-DNA
   9896..10297   +  CDS            Y4CG_SINFN (fragment): Protein inferred from homology: Swiss-Prot protein existence level 3. From Sinorhizobium fredii (strain NBRC 101917 / NGR234).
  10857..11486   +  CDS            pVS1 StaA: stability protein from the Pseudomonas plasmid pVS1 (Heeb et al., 2000)
  11915..12988   +  CDS            pVS1 RepA: replication protein from the Pseudomonas plasmid pVS1 (Heeb et al., 2000)
  13054..13248   +  rep_origin     pVS1 oriV: origin of replication for the Pseudomonas plasmid pVS1 (Heeb et al., 2000)
  13451..13490   +  CDS            rop (fragment): Rop protein, which maintains plasmids at low copy number; rop
  13592..13732   +  misc_feature   bom: basis of mobility region from pBR322
  13918..14506   -  rep_origin     ori: high-copy-number ColE1/pMB1/pBR322/pUC origin of replication
  14752..15539   -  CDS            SmR (fragment): aminoglycoside adenylyltransferase (Murphy, 1985); aadA; confers resistance to spectinomycin and streptomycin
  15550..15606   -  CDS            GmR (fragment): gentamycin acetyltransferase; aacC1; confers resistance to gentamycin
  15782..15805   -  promoter       Pc promoter (fragment): intI1 (promoter lies within the coding sequence); class 1 integron promoter
  16064..16088   +  misc_feature   LB T-DNA repeat: left border repeat from nopaline C58 T-DNA
  16181..16433   -  terminator     NOS terminator: nopaline synthase terminator and poly(A) signal
  16449..16613   -  CDS            yokD (fragment): YOKD_BACSU - Experimental evidence at protein level: Swiss-Prot protein existence level 1. May contribute to antibiotic resistance. From Bacillus subtilis (strain 168).
  16634..17656   -  CDS            hph: KHYB_ECOLX - Experimental evidence at protein level: Swiss-Prot protein existence level 1. The aminoglycoside phosphotransferases achieve inactivation of their antibiotic substrates by phosphorylation. Only phosphorylates hygromycin and closely related compounds such as demethyl analogs and destomycin. From Escherichia coli.
  17692..17871   -  promoter       NOS promoter: nopaline synthase promoter
  17964..17986   +  misc_feature   MCS (fragment): pUC18/19 multiple cloning site
>Addgene plasmid #86409 | pKIR1.0 | addgene full sequence | sequence record 173269 | Addgene NGS Result
CGACGTCGCATGCTCCCGGCCGCCATGGCCGCGGGATATCACAAGTTTGTACAAAAAAGCAGGCTCCGCG
GCCGCGATCCCTCAACTTTTGATTCGCTATTTGCAGTGCACCTGTGGCGTTCATCACATCTTTTGTGACA
CTGTTTGCACTGGTCATTGCTATTACAAAGGACCTTCCTGATGTTGAAGGAGATCGAAAGTAAGTAACTG
CACGCATAACCATTTTCTTTCCGCTCTTTGGCTCAATCCATTTGACAGTCAAAGACAATGTTTAACCAGC
TCCGTTTGATATATTGTCTTTATGTGTTTGTTCAAGCATGTTTAGTTAATCATGCCTTTGATTGATCTTG
AATAGGTTCCAAATATCAACCCTGGCAACAAAACTTGGAGTGAGAAACATTGCATTCCTCGGTTCTGGAC
TTCTGCTAGTAAATTATGTTTCAGCCATATCACTAGCTTTCTACATGCCTCAGGTGAATTCATCTATTTC
CGTCTTAACTATTTCGGTTAATTAAAGCACGAACACCATTACTGCATGTAGAAGCTTGATAAACTATCGC
CACCAATTTATTTTTGTTGCGATATTGTTACTTTCCTCAGTATGCAGCTTTGAAAAGACCAACCCTCTTA
TCCTTTAACAATGAACAGGTTTTTAGAGGTAGCTTGATGATTCCTGCACATGTGATCTTGGCTTCAGGCT
TAATTTTCCAGGTAAAGCATTATGAGATACTCTTATATCTCTTACATACTTTTGAGATAATGCACAAGAA
CTTCATAACTATATGCTTTAGTTTCTGCATTTGACACTGCCAAATTCATTAATCTCTAATATCTTTGTTG
TTGATCTTTGGTAGACATGGGTACTAGAAAAAGCAAACTACACCAAGGTAAAATACTTTTGTACAAACAT
AAACTCGTTATCACGGAACATCAATGGAGTGTATATCTAACGGAGTGTAGAAACATTTGATTATTGCAGG
AAGCTATCTCAGGATATTATCGGTTTATATGGAATCTCTTCTACGCAGAGTATCTGTTATTCCCCTTCCT
CTAGCTTTCAATTTCATGGTGAGGATATGCAGTTTTCTTTGTATATCATTCTTCTTCTTCTTTGTAGCTT
GGAGTCAAAATCGGTTCCTTCATGTACATACATCAAGGATATGTCCTTCTGAATTTTTATATCTTGCAAT
AAAAATGCTTGTACCAATTGAAACACCAGCTTTTTGAGTTCTATGATCACTGACTTGGTTCTAACCAAAA
AAAAAAAATGTTTAATTTACATATCTAAAAGTAGGTTTAGGGAAACCTAAACAGTAAAATATTTGTATAT
TATTCGAATTTCACTCATCATAAAAACTTAAATTGCACCATAAAATTTTGTTTTACTATTAATGATGTAA
TTTGTGTAACTTAAGATAAAAATAATATTCCGTAAGTTAACCGGCTAAAACCACGTATAAACCAGGGAAC
CTGTTAAACCGGTTCTTTACTGGATAAAGAAATGAAAGCCCATGTAGACAGCTCCATTAGAGCCCAAACC
CTAAATTTCTCATCTATATAAAAGGAGTGACATTAGGGTTTTTGTTCGTCCTCTTAAAGCTTCTCGTTTT
CTCTGCCGTCTCTCTCATTCGCGCGACGCAAACGATCTTCAGGTGATCTTCTTTCTCCAAATCCTCTCTC
ATAACTCTGATTTCGTACTTGTGTATTTGAGCTCACGCTCTGTTTCTCTCACCACAGCCCCATGGACTAT
AAGGACCACGACGGAGACTACAAGGATCATGATATTGATTACAAAGACGATGACGATAAGATGGCCCCAA
AGAAGAAGCGGAAGGTCGGTATCCACGGAGTCCCAGCAGCCGACAAGAAGTACAGCATCGGCCTGGACAT
CGGCACCAACTCTGTGGGCTGGGCCGTGATCACCGACGAGTACAAGGTGCCCAGCAAGAAATTCAAGGTG
CTGGGCAACACCGACCGGCACAGCATCAAGAAGAACCTGATCGGAGCCCTGCTGTTCGACAGCGGCGAAA
CAGCCGAGGCCACCCGGCTGAAGAGAACCGCCAGAAGAAGATACACCAGACGGAAGAACCGGATCTGCTA
TCTGCAAGAGATCTTCAGCAACGAGATGGCCAAGGTGGACGACAGCTTCTTCCACAGACTGGAAGAGTCC
TTCCTGGTGGAAGAGGATAAGAAGCACGAGCGGCACCCCATCTTCGGCAACATCGTGGACGAGGTGGCCT
ACCACGAGAAGTACCCCACCATCTACCACCTGAGAAAGAAACTGGTGGACAGCACCGACAAGGCCGACCT
GCGGCTGATCTATCTGGCCCTGGCCCACATGATCAAGTTCCGGGGCCACTTCCTGATCGAGGGCGACCTG
AACCCCGACAACAGCGACGTGGACAAGCTGTTCATCCAGCTGGTGCAGACCTACAACCAGCTGTTCGAGG
AAAACCCCATCAACGCCAGCGGCGTGGACGCCAAGGCCATCCTGTCTGCCAGACTGAGCAAGAGCAGACG
GCTGGAAAATCTGATCGCCCAGCTGCCCGGCGAGAAGAAGAATGGCCTGTTCGGAAACCTGATTGCCCTG
AGCCTGGGCCTGACCCCCAACTTCAAGAGCAACTTCGACCTGGCCGAGGATGCCAAACTGCAGCTGAGCA
AGGACACCTACGACGACGACCTGGACAACCTGCTGGCCCAGATCGGCGACCAGTACGCCGACCTGTTTCT
GGCCGCCAAGAACCTGTCCGACGCCATCCTGCTGAGCGACATCCTGAGAGTGAACACCGAGATCACCAAG
GCCCCCCTGAGCGCCTCTATGATCAAGAGATACGACGAGCACCACCAGGACCTGACCCTGCTGAAAGCTC
TCGTGCGGCAGCAGCTGCCTGAGAAGTACAAAGAGATTTTCTTCGACCAGAGCAAGAACGGCTACGCCGG
CTACATTGACGGCGGAGCCAGCCAGGAAGAGTTCTACAAGTTCATCAAGCCCATCCTGGAAAAGATGGAC
GGCACCGAGGAACTGCTCGTGAAGCTGAACAGAGAGGACCTGCTGCGGAAGCAGCGGACCTTCGACAACG
GCAGCATCCCCCACCAGATCCACCTGGGAGAGCTGCACGCCATTCTGCGGCGGCAGGAAGATTTTTACCC
ATTCCTGAAGGACAACCGGGAAAAGATCGAGAAGATCCTGACCTTCCGCATCCCCTACTACGTGGGCCCT
CTGGCCAGGGGAAACAGCAGATTCGCCTGGATGACCAGAAAGAGCGAGGAAACCATCACCCCCTGGAACT
TCGAGGAAGTGGTGGACAAGGGCGCTTCCGCCCAGAGCTTCATCGAGCGGATGACCAACTTCGATAAGAA
CCTGCCCAACGAGAAGGTGCTGCCCAAGCACAGCCTGCTGTACGAGTACTTCACCGTGTATAACGAGCTG
ACCAAAGTGAAATACGTGACCGAGGGAATGAGAAAGCCCGCCTTCCTGAGCGGCGAGCAGAAAAAGGCCA
TCGTGGACCTGCTGTTCAAGACCAACCGGAAAGTGACCGTGAAGCAGCTGAAAGAGGACTACTTCAAGAA
AATCGAGTGCTTCGACTCCGTGGAAATCTCCGGCGTGGAAGATCGGTTCAACGCCTCCCTGGGCACATAC
CACGATCTGCTGAAAATTATCAAGGACAAGGACTTCCTGGACAATGAGGAAAACGAGGACATTCTGGAAG
ATATCGTGCTGACCCTGACACTGTTTGAGGACAGAGAGATGATCGAGGAACGGCTGAAAACCTATGCCCA
CCTGTTCGACGACAAAGTGATGAAGCAGCTGAAGCGGCGGAGATACACCGGCTGGGGCAGGCTGAGCCGG
AAGCTGATCAACGGCATCCGGGACAAGCAGTCCGGCAAGACAATCCTGGATTTCCTGAAGTCCGACGGCT
TCGCCAACAGAAACTTCATGCAGCTGATCCACGACGACAGCCTGACCTTTAAAGAGGACATCCAGAAAGC
CCAGGTGTCCGGCCAGGGCGATAGCCTGCACGAGCACATTGCCAATCTGGCCGGCAGCCCCGCCATTAAG
AAGGGCATCCTGCAGACAGTGAAGGTGGTGGACGAGCTCGTGAAAGTGATGGGCCGGCACAAGCCCGAGA
ACATCGTGATCGAAATGGCCAGAGAGAACCAGACCACCCAGAAGGGACAGAAGAACAGCCGCGAGAGAAT
GAAGCGGATCGAAGAGGGCATCAAAGAGCTGGGCAGCCAGATCCTGAAAGAACACCCCGTGGAAAACACC
CAGCTGCAGAACGAGAAGCTGTACCTGTACTACCTGCAGAATGGGCGGGATATGTACGTGGACCAGGAAC
TGGACATCAACCGGCTGTCCGACTACGATGTGGACCATATCGTGCCTCAGAGCTTTCTGAAGGACGACTC
CATCGACAACAAGGTGCTGACCAGAAGCGACAAGAACCGGGGCAAGAGCGACAACGTGCCCTCCGAAGAG
GTCGTGAAGAAGATGAAGAACTACTGGCGGCAGCTGCTGAACGCCAAGCTGATTACCCAGAGAAAGTTCG
ACAATCTGACCAAGGCCGAGAGAGGCGGCCTGAGCGAACTGGATAAGGCCGGCTTCATCAAGAGACAGCT
GGTGGAAACCCGGCAGATCACAAAGCACGTGGCACAGATCCTGGACTCCCGGATGAACACTAAGTACGAC
GAGAATGACAAGCTGATCCGGGAAGTGAAAGTGATCACCCTGAAGTCCAAGCTGGTGTCCGATTTCCGGA
AGGATTTCCAGTTTTACAAAGTGCGCGAGATCAACAACTACCACCACGCCCACGACGCCTACCTGAACGC
CGTCGTGGGAACCGCCCTGATCAAAAAGTACCCTAAGCTGGAAAGCGAGTTCGTGTACGGCGACTACAAG
GTGTACGACGTGCGGAAGATGATCGCCAAGAGCGAGCAGGAAATCGGCAAGGCTACCGCCAAGTACTTCT
TCTACAGCAACATCATGAACTTTTTCAAGACCGAGATTACCCTGGCCAACGGCGAGATCCGGAAGCGGCC
TCTGATCGAGACAAACGGCGAAACCGGGGAGATCGTGTGGGATAAGGGCCGGGATTTTGCCACCGTGCGG
AAAGTGCTGAGCATGCCCCAAGTGAATATCGTGAAAAAGACCGAGGTGCAGACAGGCGGCTTCAGCAAAG
AGTCTATCCTGCCCAAGAGGAACAGCGATAAGCTGATCGCCAGAAAGAAGGACTGGGACCCTAAGAAGTA
CGGCGGCTTCGACAGCCCCACCGTGGCCTATTCTGTGCTGGTGGTGGCCAAAGTGGAAAAGGGCAAGTCC
AAGAAACTGAAGAGTGTGAAAGAGCTGCTGGGGATCACCATCATGGAAAGAAGCAGCTTCGAGAAGAATC
CCATCGACTTTCTGGAAGCCAAGGGCTACAAAGAAGTGAAAAAGGACCTGATCATCAAGCTGCCTAAGTA
CTCCCTGTTCGAGCTGGAAAACGGCCGGAAGAGAATGCTGGCCTCTGCCGGCGAACTGCAGAAGGGAAAC
GAACTGGCCCTGCCCTCCAAATATGTGAACTTCCTGTACCTGGCCAGCCACTATGAGAAGCTGAAGGGCT
CCCCCGAGGATAATGAGCAGAAACAGCTGTTTGTGGAACAGCACAAGCACTACCTGGACGAGATCATCGA
GCAGATCAGCGAGTTCTCCAAGAGAGTGATCCTGGCCGACGCTAATCTGGACAAAGTGCTGTCCGCCTAC
AACAAGCACCGGGATAAGCCCATCAGAGAGCAGGCCGAGAATATCATCCACCTGTTTACCCTGACCAATC
TGGGAGCCCCTGCCGCCTTCAAGTACTTTGACACCACCATCGACCGGAAGAGGTACACCAGCACCAAAGA
GGTGCTGGACGCCACCCTGATCCACCAGAGCATCACCGGCCTGTACGAGACACGGATCGACCTGTCTCAG
CTGGGAGGCGACAAAAGGCCGGCGGCCACGAAAAAGGCCGGCCAGGCAAAAAAGAAAAAGTAAAAGGGTG
GGATATGAAGATGAAGATGAAATATTTGGTGTGTCAAATAAAAAGCTTGTGTGCTTAAGTTTGTGTTTTT
TTCTTGGCTTGTTGTGTTATGAATTTGTGGCTTTTTCTAATATTAAATGAATGTAAGATCTCATTATAAT
GAATAAACAAATGTTTCTATAATCCATTGTGAATGTTTTGTTGGATCTCTTCTGCAGCATATAACTACTG
TATGTGCTATGGTATGGACTATGGAATATGATTAAAGATAAGGCGCGCCGACCCAGCTTTCTTGTACAAA
GTGGTGATATCACTAGTGTATGTAGGTATAGTAACATGAACAAGAACAGACTCAAGTACAAGATCGCATA
CGAAAATGGAAATGGCAATGTCACTTCCACATAATCAAACACGAATCCTCATATCAACAAGGCCTGAGAT
TCTAACTAGCTCATAACAACTTAGCCAATAGTTACTTGAGACTACCAAATGTATGTAGAACTAAAGACTA
AGGGACAGAGAGTTCGTCTAAACAGGTGAATCTAGTCGTTGTTATCTAATAAACAATTCAGCCCCAAATG
CAGAACACACATAGAGCTCTCTATTGATTCAAATTACGATCTGATACTGATAACGTCTAGATTTTTAGGG
TTAAAGCAATCAATCACCTGACGATTCAAGGTGGTTGGATCATGACGATTCCAGAAAACATCAAGCAAGC
TCTCAAAGCTACACTCTTTGGGATCATACTGAACTCTAACAACCTCGTTATGTCCCGTAGTGCCAGTACA
GACATCCTCGTAACTCGGATTGTGCACGATGCCATGGCTATACCCAACCTCGGTCTTGGTCACACCAGGA
ACTCTCTGGTAAGCTAGCTCCACTCCCCAGAAACAACCGGCGCCAAATTGCGCGAATTGCTGACCTGAAG
ACGGAACATCATCGTCGGGTCCTTGGGCGATTGCGGCGGAAGATGGGTCAGCTTGGGCTTGAGGACGAGA
CCCGAATCCGAGTCTGTTGAAAAGGTTGTTCATTGGGGATTTGTATACGGAGATTGGTCGTCGAGAGGTT
TGAGGGAAAGGACAAATGGGTTTGGCTCTGGAGAAAGAGAGTGCGGCTTTAGAGAGAGAATTGAGAGGTT
TAGAGAGAGATGCGGCGGCGATGAGCGGAGGAGAGACGACGAGGACCTGCATTATCAAAGCAGTGACGTG
GTGAAATTTGGAACTTTTAAGAGGCAGATAGATTTATTATTTGTATCCATTTTCTTCATTGTTCTAGAAT
GTCGCGGAACAAATTTTAAAACTAAATCCTAAATTTTTCTAATTTTGTTGCCAATAGTGGATATGTGGGC
CGTATAGAAGGAATCTATTGAAGGCCCAAACCCATACTGACGAGCCCAAAGGTTCGTTTTGCGTTTTATG
TTTCGGTTCGATGCCAACGCCACATTCTGAGCTAGGCAAAAAACAAACGTGTCTTTGAATAGACTCCTCT
CGTTAACACATGCAGCGGCTGCATGGTGACGCCATTAACACGTGGCCTACAATTGCATGATGTCTCCATT
GACACGTGACTTCTCGTCTCCTTTCTTAATATATCTAACAAACACTCCTACCTCTTCCAAAATATATACA
CATCTTTTTGATCAATCTCTCATTCAAAATCTCATTCTCTCTAGTAAACAAGAACAAAAAAATGGCGGAT
ACAGCTAGAGGAACCCATCACGATATCATCGGCAGAGACCAGTACCCGATGATGGGCCGAGACCGAGACC
AGTACCAGATGTCCGGACGAGGATCTGACTACTCCAAGTCTAGGCAGATTGCTAAAGCTGCAACTGCTGT
CACAGCTGGTGGTTCCCTCCTTGTTCTCTCCAGCCTTACCCTTGTTGGAACTGTCATAGCTTTGACTGTT
GCAACACCTCTGCTCGTTATCTTCAGCCCAATCCTTGTCCCGGCTCTCATCACAGTTGCACTCCTCATCA
CCGGTTTTCTTTCCTCTGGAGGGTTTGGCATTGCCGCTATAACCGTTTTCTCTTGGATTTACAAGTAAGC
ACACATTTATCATCTTACTTCATAATTTTGTGCAATATGTGCATGCATGTGTTGAGCCAGTAGCTTTGGA
TCAATTTTTTTGGTCGAATAACAAATGTAACAATAAGAAATTGCAAATTCTAGGGAACATTTGGTTAACT
AAATACGAAATTTGACCTAGCTAGCTTGAATGTGTCTGTGTATATCATCTATATAGGTAAAATGCTTGGT
ATGATACCTATTGATTGTGAATAGGTACGCAACGGGAGAGCACCCACAGGGATCAGACAAGTTGGACAGT
GCAAGGATGAAGTTGGGAAGCAAAGCTCAGGATCTGAAAGACAGAGCTCAGTACTACGGACAGCAACATA
CTGGTGGGGAACATGACCGTGACCGTACTCGTGGTGGCCAGCACACTACTATGAGCGAGCTGATTAAGGA
GAACATGCACATGAAGCTGTACATGGAGGGCACCGTGAACAACCACCACTTCAAGTGCACATCCGAGGGC
GAAGGCAAGCCCTACGAGGGCACCCAGACCATGAGAATCAAGGTGGTCGAGGGCGGCCCTCTCCCCTTCG
CCTTCGACATCCTGGCTACCAGCTTCATGTACGGCAGCAGAACCTTCATCAACCACACCCAGGGCATCCC
CGACTTCTTTAAGCAGTCCTTCCCTGAGGGCTTCACATGGGAGAGAGTCACCACATACGAAGACGGGGGC
GTGCTGACCGCTACCCAGGACACCAGCCTCCAGGACGGCTGCCTCATCTACAACGTCAAGATCAGAGGGG
TGAACTTCCCATCCAACGGCCCTGTGATGCAGAAGAAAACACTCGGCTGGGAGGCCAACACCGAGATGCT
GTACCCCGCTGACGGCGGCCTGGAAGGCAGAAGCGACATGGCCCTGAAGCTCGTGGGCGGGGGCCACCTG
ATCTGCAACTTCAAGACCACATACAGATCCAAGAAACCCGCTAAGAACCTCAAGATGCCCGGCGTCTACT
ATGTGGACCACAGACTGGAAAGAATCAAGGAGGCCGACAAAGAGACCTACGTCGAGCAGCACGAGGTGGC
TGTGGCCAGATACTGCGACCTCCCTAGCAAACTGGGGCACAAGTGAATCGTTCAAACATTTGGCAATAAA
GTTTCTTAAGATTGAATCCTGTTGCCGGTCTTGCGATGATTATCATATAATTTCTGTTGAATTACGTTAA
GCATGTAATAATTAACATGTAATGCATGACGTTATTTATGAGATGGGTTTTTATGATTAGAGTCCCGCAA
TTATACATTTAATACGCGATAGAAAACAAAATATAGCGCGCAAACTAGGATAAATTATCGCGCGCGGTGT
CATCTATGTTACTAGATCACTAGTGCGGCCGCCTGCAGGTCGACCATATGGGAGAGCTCAAGCTTAGCTT
GAGCTTGGATCAGATTGTCGTTTCCCGCCTTCAGTTTAAACTATCAGTGTTTGACAGGATATATTGGCGG
GTAAACCTAAGAGAAAAGAGCGTTTATTAGAATAATCGGATATTTAAAAGGGCGTGAAAAGGTTTATCCG
TTCGTCCATTTGTATGTGCATGCCAACCACAGGGTTCCCCTCGGGATCAAAGTACTTTAAAGTACTTTAA
AGTACTTTAAAGTACTTTGATCCAACCCCTCCGCTGCTATAGTGCAGTCGGCTTCTGACGTTCAGTGCAG
CCGTCTTCTGAAAACGACATGTCGCACAAGTCCTAAGTTACGCGACAGGCTGCCGCCCTGCCCTTTTCCT
GGCGTTTTCTTGTCGCGTGTTTTAGTCGCATAAAGTAGAATACTTGCGACTAGAACCGGAGACATTACGC
CATGAACAAGAGCGCCGCCGCTGGCCTGCTGGGCTATGCCCGCGTCAGCACCGACGACCAGGACTTGACC
AACCAACGGGCCGAACTGCACGCGGCCGGCTGCACCAAGCTGTTTTCCGAGAAGATCACCGGCACCAGGC
GCGACCGCCCGGAGCTGGCCAGGATGCTTGACCACCTACGCCCTGGCGACGTTGTGACAGTGACCAGGCT
AGACCGCCTGGCCCGCAGCACCCGCGACCTACTGGACATTGCCGAGCGCATCCAGGAGGCCGGCGCGGGC
CTGCGTAGCCTGGCAGAGCCGTGGGCCGACACCACCACGCCGGCCGGCCGCATGGTGTTGACCGTGTTCG
CCGGCATTGCCGAGTTCGAGCGTTCCCTAATCATCGACCGCACCCGGAGCGGGCGCGAGGCCGCCAAGGC
CCGAGGCGTGAAGTTTGGCCCCCGCCCTACCCTCACCCCGGCACAGATCGCGCACGCCCGCGAGCTGATC
GACCAGGAAGGCCGCACCGTGAAAGAGGCGGCTGCACTGCTTGGCGTGCATCGCTCGACCCTGTACCGCG
CACTTGAGCGCAGCGAGGAAGTGACGCCCACCGAGGCCAGGCGGCGCGGTGCCTTCCGTGAGGACGCATT
GACCGAGGCCGACGCCCTGGCGGCCGCCGAGAATGAACGCCAAGAGGAACAAGCATGAAACCGCACCAGG
ACGGCCAGGACGAACCGTTTTTCATTACCGAAGAGATCGAGGCGGAGATGATCGCGGCCGGGTACGTGTT
CGAGCCGCCCGCGCACGTCTCAACCGTGCGGCTGCATGAAATCCTGGCCGGTTTGTCTGATGCCAAGCTG
GCGGCCTGGCCGGCCAGCTTGGCCGCTGAAGAAACCGAGCGCCGCCGTCTAAAAAGGTGATGTGTATTTG
AGTAAAACAGCTTGCGTCATGCGGTCGCTGCGTATATGATGCGATGAGTAAATAAACAAATACGCAAGGG
GAACGCATGAAGGTTATCGCTGTACTTAACCAGAAAGGCGGGTCAGGCAAGACGACCATCGCAACCCATC
TAGCCCGCGCCCTGCAACTCGCCGGGGCCGATGTTCTGTTAGTCGATTCCGATCCCCAGGGCAGTGCCCG
CGATTGGGCGGCCGTGCGGGAAGATCAACCGCTAACCGTTGTCGGCATCGACCGCCCGACGATTGACCGC
GACGTGAAGGCCATCGGCCGGCGCGACTTCGTAGTGATCGACGGAGCGCCCCAGGCGGCGGACTTGGCTG
TGTCCGCGATCAAGGCAGCCGACTTCGTGCTGATTCCGGTGCAGCCAAGCCCTTACGACATATGGGCCAC
CGCCGACCTGGTGGAGCTGGTTAAGCAGCGCATTGAGGTCACGGATGGAAGGCTACAAGCGGCCTTTGTC
GTGTCGCGGGCGATCAAAGGCACGCGCATCGGCGGTGAGGTTGCCGAGGCGCTGGCCGGGTACGAGCTGC
CCATTCTTGAGTCCCGTATCACGCAGCGCGTGAGCTACCCAGGCACTGCCGCCGCCGGCACAACCGTTCT
TGAATCAGAACCCGAGGGCGACGCTGCCCGCGAGGTCCAGGCGCTGGCCGCTGAAATTAAATCAAAACTC
ATTTGAGTTAATGAGGTAAAGAGAAAATGAGCAAAAGCACAAACACGCTAAGTGCCGGCCGTCCGAGCGC
ACGCAGCAGCAAGGCTGCAACGTTGGCCAGCCTGGCAGACACGCCAGCCATGAAGCGGGTCAACTTTCAG
TTGCCGGCGGAGGATCACACCAAGCTGAAGATGTACGCGGTACGCCAAGGCAAGACCATTACCGAGCTGC
TATCTGAATACATCGCGCAGCTACCAGAGTAAATGAGCAAATGAATAAATGAGTAGATGAATTTTAGCGG
CTAAAGGAGGCGGCATGGAAAATCAAGAACAACCAGGCACCGACGCCGTGGAATGCCCCATGTGTGGAGG
AACGGGCGGTTGGCCAGGCGTAAGCGGCTGGGTTGTCTGCCGGCCCTGCAATGGCACTGGAACCCCCAAG
CCCGAGGAATCGGCGTGAGCGGTCGCAAACCATCCGGCCCGGTACAAATCGGCGCGGCGCTGGGTGATGA
CCTGGTGGAGAAGTTGAAGGCCGCGCAGGCCGCCCAGCGGCAACGCATCGAGGCAGAAGCACGCCCCGGT
GAATCGTGGCAAGCGGCCGCTGATCGAATCCGCAAAGAATCCCGGCAACCGCCGGCAGCCGGTGCGCCGT
CGATTAGGAAGCCGCCCAAGGGCGACGAGCAACCAGATTTTTTCGTTCCGATGCTCTATGACGTGGGCAC
CCGCGATAGTCGCAGCATCATGGACGTGGCCGTTTTCCGTCTGTCGAAGCGTGACCGACGAGCTGGCGAG
GTGATCCGCTACGAGCTTCCAGACGGGCACGTAGAGGTTTCCGCAGGGCCGGCCGGCATGGCCAGTGTGT
GGGATTACGACCTGGTACTGATGGCGGTTTCCCATCTAACCGAATCCATGAACCGATACCGGGAAGGGAA
GGGAGACAAGCCCGGCCGCGTGTTCCGTCCACACGTTGCGGACGTACTCAAGTTCTGCCGGCGAGCCGAT
GGCGGAAAGCAGAAAGACGACCTGGTAGAAACCTGCATTCGGTTAAACACCACGCACGTTGCCATGCAGC
GTACGAAGAAGGCCAAGAACGGCCGCCTGGTGACGGTATCCGAGGGTGAAGCCTTGATTAGCCGCTACAA
GATCGTAAAGAGCGAAACCGGGCGGCCGGAGTACATCGAGATCGAGCTAGCTGATTGGATGTACCGCGAG
ATCACAGAAGGCAAGAACCCGGACGTGCTGACGGTTCACCCCGATTACTTTTTGATCGATCCCGGCATCG
GCCGTTTTCTCTACCGCCTGGCACGCCGCGCCGCAGGCAAGGCAGAAGCCAGATGGTTGTTCAAGACGAT
CTACGAACGCAGTGGCAGCGCCGGAGAGTTCAAGAAGTTCTGTTTCACCGTGCGCAAGCTGATCGGGTCA
AATGACCTGCCGGAGTACGATTTGAAGGAGGAGGCGGGGCAGGCTGGCCCGATCCTAGTCATGCGCTACC
GCAACCTGATCGAGGGCGAAGCATCCGCCGGTTCCTAATGTACGGAGCAGATGCTAGGGCAAATTGCCCT
AGCAGGGGAAAAAGGTCGAAAAGGTCTCTTTCCTGTGGATAGCACGTACATTGGGAACCCAAAGCCGTAC
ATTGGGAACCGGAACCCGTACATTGGGAACCCAAAGCCGTACATTGGGAACCGGTCACACATGTAAGTGA
CTGATATAAAAGAGAAAAAAGGCGATTTTTCCGCCTAAAACTCTTTAAAACTTATTAAAACTCTTAAAAC
CCGCCTGGCCTGTGCATAACTGTCTGGCCAGCGCACAGCCGAAGAGCTGCAAAAAGCGCCTACCCTTCGG
TCGCTGCGCTCCCTACGCCCCGCCGCTTCGCGTCGGCCTATCGCGGCCGCTGGCCGCTCAAAAATGGCTG
GCCTACGGCCAGGCAATCTACCAGGGCGCGGACAAGCCGCGCCGTCGCCACTCGACCGCCGGCGCCCACA
TCAAGGCACCCTGCCTCGCGCGTTTCGGTGATGACGGTGAAAACCTCTGACACATGCAGCTCCCGGAGAC
GGTCACAGCTTGTCTGTAAGCGGATGCCGGGAGCAGACAAGCCCGTCAGGGCGCGTCAGCGGGTGTTGGC
GGGTGTCGGGGCGCAGCCATGACCCAGTCACGTAGCGATAGCGGAGTGTATACTGGCTTAACTATGCGGC
ATCAGAGCAGATTGTACTGAGAGTGCACCATATGCGGTGTGAAATACCGCACAGATGCGTAAGGAGAAAA
TACCGCATCAGGCGCTCTTCCGCTTCCTCGCTCACTGACTCGCTGCGCTCGGTCGTTCGGCTGCGGCGAG
CGGTATCAGCTCACTCAAAGGCGGTAATACGGTTATCCACAGAATCAGGGGATAACGCAGGAAAGAACAT
GTGAGCAAAAGGCCAGCAAAAGGCCAGGAACCGTAAAAAGGCCGCGTTGCTGGCGTTTTTCCATAGGCTC
CGCCCCCCTGACGAGCATCACAAAAATCGACGCTCAAGTCAGAGGTGGCGAAACCCGACAGGACTATAAA
GATACCAGGCGTTTCCCCCTGGAAGCTCCCTCGTGCGCTCTCCTGTTCCGACCCTGCCGCTTACCGGATA
CCTGTCCGCCTTTCTCCCTTCGGGAAGCGTGGCGCTTTCTCATAGCTCACGCTGTAGGTATCTCAGTTCG
GTGTAGGTCGTTCGCTCCAAGCTGGGCTGTGTGCACGAACCCCCCGTTCAGCCCGACCGCTGCGCCTTAT
CCGGTAACTATCGTCTTGAGTCCAACCCGGTAAGACACGACTTATCGCCACTGGCAGCAGCCACTGGTAA
CAGGATTAGCAGAGCGAGGTATGTAGGCGGTGCTACAGAGTTCTTGAAGTGGTGGCCTAACTACGGCTAC
ACTAGAAGGACAGTATTTGGTATCTGCGCTCTGCTGAAGCCAGTTACCTTCGGAAAAAGAGTTGGTAGCT
CTTGATCCGGCAAACAAACCACCGCTGGTAGCGGTGGTTTTTTTGTTTGCAAGCAGCAGATTACGCGCAG
AAAAAAAGGATCTCAAGAAGATCCTTTGATCTTTTCTACGGGGTCTGACGCTCAGTGGAACGAAAACTCA
CGTTAAGGGATTTTGGTCATGCATGATATATCTCCCAATTTGTGTAGGGCTTATTATGCACGCTTAAAAA
TAATAAAAGCAGACTTGACCTGATAGTTTGGCTGTGAGCAATTATGTGCTTAGTGCATCTAACGCTTGAG
TTAAGCCGCGCCGCGAAGCGGCGTCGGCTTGAACGAATTTCTAGCTAGACATTATTTGCCGACTACCTTG
GTGATCTCGCCTTTCACGTAGTGGACAAATTCTTCCAACTGATCTGCGCGCGAGGCCAAGCGATCTTCTT
CTTGTCCAAGATAAGCCTGTCTAGCTTCAAGTATGACGGGCTGATACTGGGCCGGCAGGCGCTCCATTGC
CCAGTCGGCAGCGACATCCTTCGGCGCGATTTTGCCGGTTACTGCGCTGTACCAAATGCGGGACAACGTA
AGCACTACATTTCGCTCATCGCCAGCCCAGTCGGGCGGCGAGTTCCATAGCGTTAAGGTTTCATTTAGCG
CCTCAAATAGATCCTGTTCAGGAACCGGATCAAAGAGTTCCTCCGCCGCTGGACCTACCAAGGCAACGCT
ATGTTCTCTTGCTTTTGTCAGCAAGATAGCCAGATCAATGTCGATCGTGGCTGGCTCGAAGATACCTGCA
AGAATGTCATTGCGCTGCCATTCTCCAAATTGCAGTTCGCGCTTAGCTGGATAACGCCACGGAATGATGT
CGTCGTGCACAACAATGGTGACTTCTACAGCGCGGAGAATCTCGCTCTCTCCAGGGGAAGCCGAAGTTTC
CAAAAGGTCGTTGATCAAAGCTCGCCGCGTTGTTTCATCAAGCCTTACGGTCACCGTAACCAGCAAATCA
ATATCACTGTGTGGCTTCAGGCCGCCATCCACTGCGGAGCCGTACAAATGTACGGCCAGCAACGTCGGTT
CGAGATGGCGCTCGATGACGCCAACTACCTCTGATAGTTGAGTCGATACTTCGGCGATCACCGCTTCCCC
CATGATGTTTAACTTTGTTTTAGGGCGACTGCCCTGCTGCGTAACATCGTTGCTGCTCCATAACATCAAA
CATCGACCCACGGCGTAACGCGCTTGCTGCTTGGATGCCCGAGGCATAGACTGTACCCCAAAAAAACAGT
CATAACAAGCCATGAAAACCGCCACTGCGCCGTTACCACCGCTGCGTTCGGTCAAGGTTCTGGACCAGTT
GCGTGAGCGCATACGCTACTTGCATTACAGCTTACGAACCGAACAGGCTTATGTCCACTGGGTTCGTGCC
CGAATTGATCACAGGCAGCAACGCTCTGTCATCGTTACAATCAACATGCTACCCTCCGCGAGATCATCCG
TGTTTCAAACCCGGCAGCTTAGTTGCCGTTCTTCCGAATAGCATCGGTAACATGAGCAAAGTCTGCCGCC
TTACAACGGCTCTCCCGCTGACGCCGTCCCGGACTGATGGGCTGCCTGTATCGAGTGGTGATTTTGTGCC
GAGCTGCCGGTCGGGGAGCTGTTGGCTGGCTGGTGGCAGGATATATTGTGGTGTAAACAAATTGACGCTT
AGACAACTTAATAACACATTGCGGACGTTTTTAATGTACTGAATTAACGCCGAATTGAATTATCAGCTTG
CATGCCGGTCGATCTAGTAACATAGATGACACCGCGCGCGATAATTTATCCTAGTTTGCGCGCTATATTT
TGTTTTCTATCGCGTATTAAATGTATAATTGCGGGACTCTAATCATAAAAACCCATCTCATAAATAACGT
CATGCATTACATGTTAATTATTACATGCTTAACGTAATTCAACAGAAATTATATGATAATCATCGCAAGA
CCGGCAACAGGATTCAATCTTAAGAAACTTTATTGCCAAATGTTTGAACGATCTGCTTGACTCTAGGGAA
TTAATTCCTGAATCACTGCGACCGGCCCTCCCGCGACCCAGCCGAGCGAGCTTAGCGAACTGTGGACGAG
AACTGTGCCACCAAGCGTAAGGCCGTTCTCTCGCATTTGCCTTGCTAGGCTCGCGCGAGTTGCTGGCTGA
GGCGTTCTCGAAATCAGCTCTTGTTCGGTCGGCATCTACTCTATTCCTTTGCCCTCGGACGAGTGCTGGG
GCGTCGGTTTCCACTATCGGCGAGTACTTCTACACAGCCATCGGTCCAGACGGCCGCGCTTCTGCGGGCG
ATTTGTGTACGCCCGACAGTCCCGGCTCCGGATCGGACGATTGCGTCGCATCGACCCTGCGCCCAAGCTG
CATCATCGAAATTGCCGTCAACCAAGCTCTGATAGAGTTGGTCAAGACCAATGCGGAGCATATACGCCCG
GAGCCTTGGCGATCCTGCAAGCTCCGGATGCCTCCGCTCGAAGTAGCGCGTCTGCTGCTCCATACAAGCC
AACCACGGCCTCCAGAAGAAGATGTTGGCGACCTCGTATTGGGAATCCCCGAACATCGCCTCGCTCCAGT
CAATGACCGCTGTTATGCGGCCATTGTCCGTCAGGACATTGTTGGAGCCGAAATCCGCGTGCACGAGGTG
CCGGACTTCGGGGCAGTCCTCGGCCCAAAGCATCAGCTCATCGAGAGCCTGCGCGACGGACGCACTGACG
GTGTCGTCCATCACAGTTTGCCAGTGATACACATGGGGATCAGCAATCGCGCATATGAAATCACGCCATG
TAGTGTATTGACCGATTCCTTGCGGTCCGAATGGGCCGAACCCGCTCGTCTGGCTAAGATCGGCCGCAGC
GATAGCATCCATAGCCTCCGCGACCGGCTGAAGAACAGCGGGCAGTTCGGTTTCAGGCAGGTCTTGCAAC
GTGACACCCTGTGCACGGCGGGAGATGCAATAGGTCAGGCTCTCGCTGAACTCCCCAATGTCAAGCACTT
CCGGAATCGGGAGCGCGGCCGATGCAAAGTGCCGATAAACATAACGATCTTTGTAGAAACCATCGGCGCA
GCTATTTACCCGCAGGACATATCCACGCCCTCCTACATCGAAGCTGAAAGCACGAGATTCTTCGCCCTCC
GAGAGCTGCATCAGGTCGGAGACGCTGTCGAACTTTTCGATCAGAAACTTCTCGACAGACGTCGCGGTGA
GTTCAGGCTTTTTCATAGGGGGGATTCGAGTTGAGAGTGAATATGAGACTCTAATTGGATACCGAGGGGA
ATTTATGGAACGTCAGTGGAGCATTTTTGACAAGAAATATTTGCTAGCTGATAGTGACCTTAGGCGACTT
TTGAACGCGCAATAATGGTTTCTGACGTATGTGCTTAGCTCATTAAACTCCAGAAACCCGCGGCTCAGTG
GCTCCTTCAACGTTGCGGTTCTGTCAGTTCCAAACGTAAAACGGCTTGTCCCGCGTCATCGGCGGGGGTC
ATAACGTGACTCCCTTAATTCTCCGCTCATGATCGATAATTCGCGGTACCCGGGGATCCTCTAGAGGGCC
